Addgene plasmid #147167: pAc5.1B-lambdaN-HA-DmNot1_1147-1386-3xL-Amut_P
Purpose: Insect Expression of DmNot1_1147-1386-3xL-Amut
Depositing lab: Elisa Izaurralde. Depositing organization: Max Planck Institute for Developmental Biology.
Backbone
  Vector backbone: Unknown
  Vector type: Insect Expression
Growth in bacteria
  Bacterial resistance: Ampicillin, 100 μg/mL
  Growth temperature: 37°C
  Growth strain: DH5alpha
  Copy number: Low Copy
Gene/Insert
  Gene/Insert name: DmNot1_1147-1386-3xL-Amut
  Species: D. melanogaster (fly)
  Mutation: 1 silent mutation compared to the sequence given by NM_001103772.2.
  Entrez Gene: Not1 (a.k.a. Dmel_CG34407, CG1874, CG1884, CG34407, Dmel\CG34407, Dmel_CG1874, Dmel_CG1884, NOT, NOT1, anon-EST:Liang-1.29, anon-WO0118547.221, clone 1.29, not1)
  Cloning method: Unknown
Terms and licenses: Academic/Nonprofit Terms; Industry Terms: Not Available to Industry
Depositor comments: Plasmids from this collection were made available to the research community and donated after the lab closed. Please note that the sequence provided by the depositing laboratory may be theoretical/predicted or based on Sanger sequencing results. There may be discrepancies between sequencing results obtained by Addgene and the depositor sequence. If an Addgene verified sequence is not available, please contact before placing your order to request that our lab fully sequence the plasmid.
How to cite: pAc5.1B-lambdaN-HA-DmNot1_1147-1386-3xL-Amut_P was a gift from Elisa Izaurralde (Addgene plasmid # 147167 ; http://n2t.net/addgene:147167 ; RRID:Addgene_147167)
