[The description below was written by a language model from this plasmid's Addgene catalogue record and pLannotate feature annotations shown in this document.]
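Description:
pAc5.1B-lambdaN-HA-DmNot1_1147-1386-3xL-Amut_P is an insect-cell expression plasmid of about 6.2 kb. The catalogue lists its backbone as unknown, although the name points to the pAc5.1B family. It is maintained in E. coli through a ColE1/pUC-type origin and selected with ampicillin via the β-lactamase gene and its own promoter. The repository lists it as low copy even though the annotated origin is of the high-copy type. Partial matches to a tetracycline resistance gene and to SV40 large T antigen are annotated only as fragments and appear to be non-functional backbone remnants.

Expression is driven by the Drosophila melanogaster actin 5C promoter, a strong constitutive promoter used in fly cell lines. The open reading frame begins with a short fragment of the bacteriophage lambda N protein, followed by a short HA epitope segment (annotated as a fragment of 3xHA) and then the insert, residues 1147–1386 of Drosophila Not1. The annotation tool matched the insert to mouse Cnot1 by homology. Not1 is the scaffold subunit of the CCR4-NOT deadenylase complex. The "3xL-Amut" label suggests three leucine-to-alanine substitutions, but the record does not specify the positions; it notes only one silent change relative to the reference transcript. A V5 tag is annotated downstream of the insert, though the record does not say whether it is translated in frame. An SV40 polyadenylation signal follows.

The lambda N peptide binds BoxB RNA hairpins, so constructs of this design are typically used in tethering assays, in which the fusion protein is recruited to a BoxB-containing reporter mRNA to test its effect on translation or mRNA decay. The HA tag allows detection. The record itself states the purpose only as insect expression of this mutant Not1 fragment.
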