Features (pLannotate 1.2.2; 11 found; start..end, strand, type, name):
     56..2568    +  promoter       Ac5 promoter: Drosophila melanogaster actin 5C promoter
   2588..2653    +  CDS            N (fragment): REGN_LAMBD - Experimental evidence at protein level: Swiss-Prot protein existence level 1. Plays a role as a transcriptional antitermination factor that allows the virus to initiate its lytic phase. Activates expression of the delayed viral early genes by modifying host RNA polymerase (RNAP) into a form that is resistant to termination signals. This antitermination function requires the host NusA protein which serves to stabilize the interaction between antitermination protein N and host RNA polymerase. From Escherichia phage lambda (Bacteriophage lambda).
   2678..2704    +  CDS            3xHA (fragment): three tandem HA epitope tags
   2735..3442    +  CDS            Cnot1 (fragment): CNOT1_MOUSE - Also known as Kiaa1007. Experimental evidence at protein level: Swiss-Prot protein existence level 1. Scaffolding component of the CCR4-NOT complex which is one of the major cellular mRNA deadenylases and is linked to various cellular processes including bulk mRNA degradation, miRNA-mediated repression, translational repression during translational initiation and general transcription regulation. Additional complex functions may be a consequence of its influence on mRNA expression. Its scaffolding function implies its interaction with the catalytic complex module and diverse RNA-
   3471..3512    +  CDS            V5 tag: epitope tag from simian virus 5
   3612..3746    -  polyA_signal   SV40 poly(A) signal: SV40 polyadenylation signal
   3769..3853    -  CDS            large T antigen (fragment): large T antigen from SV40 (simian virus 40)
   3854..4324    +  CDS            TcR (fragment): tetracycline efflux protein; tet; confers resistance to tetracycline
   4368..4956    -  rep_origin     ori: high-copy-number ColE1/pMB1/pBR322/pUC origin of replication
   5127..5987    -  CDS            AmpR: β-lactamase; bla; confers resistance to ampicillin, carbenicillin, and related antibiotics
   5988..6092    -  promoter       AmpR promoter: bla
>Addgene plasmid #147167 | pAc5.1B-lambdaN-HA-DmNot1_1147-1386-3xL-Amut_P | depositor full sequence | sequence record 289614 | Full Sequence
CTTCAAGGAATTAATTCTATATTCTAAAAACACAAATGATACTTCTAAAAAAAATCATGAATGGCATCAA
CTCTGAATCAAATCTTTGCAGATGCACCTACTTCTCATTTCCACTGTCACATCATTTTTCCAGATCTCGC
TGCCTGTTATGTGGCCCACAAACCAAGACACGTTTTATGGCCATTAAAGCTGGCTGATCGTCGCCAAACA
CCAAATACATATCAATATGTACATTCGAGAAAGAAGCGATCAAAGAAGCGTCTTCGGGCGAGTAGGAGAA
TGCGGAGGAGAAGGAGAACGAGCTGATCTAGTATCTCTCCACAATCCAATGCCAACTGACCAACTGGCCA
TATTCGGAGCAATTTGAAGCCAATTTCCATCGCCTGGCGATCGCTCCATTCTTGGCTATATGTTTTTCAC
CGTTCCCGGGGCCATTTTCAAAGACTCGTCGGTAAGATAAGATTGTGTCACTCGCTGTCTCTCTTCATTT
GTCGAAGAATGCTGAGGAATTTCGCGATGACGTCGGCGAGTATTTTGAAGAATGAGAATAATTTGTATTT
ATACGAAAATCAGTTAGTGGAATTTTCTACAAAAACATGTTATCTATAGATAATTTTGTTGCAAAATATG
TTGACTATGACAAAGATTGTATGTATATACCTTTAATGTATTCTCATTTTCTTATGTATTTATAATGGCA
ATGATGATACTGATGATATTTTAAGATGATGCCAGACCACAGGCTGATTTCTGCGTCTTTTGCCGAACGC
AGTGCATGTGCGGTTGTTGTTTTTTGGAATAGTTTCAATTTTCGGACTGTCCGCTTTGATTTCAGTTTCT
TGGCTTATTCAAAAAGCAAAGTAAAGCCAAAAAAGCGAGATGGCAATACCAAATGCGGCAAAACGGTAGT
GGAAGGAAAGGGGTGCGGGGCAGCGGAAGGAAGGGTGGGGCGGGGCGTGGCGGGGTCTGTGGCTGGGCGC
GACGTCACCGACGTTGGAGCCACTCCTTTGACCATGTGTGCGTGTGTGTATTATTCGTGTCTCGCCACTC
GCCGGTTGTTTTTTTCTTTTTATCTCGCTCTCTCTAGCGCCATCTCGTACGCATGCTCAACGCACCGCAT
GTTGCCGTGTCCTTTATGCGTCATTTTGGCTCGAAATAGGCAATTATTTAAACAAAGATTAGTCAACGAA
AACGCTAAAATAAATAAGTCTACAATATGGTTACTTATTGCCATGTGTGTGCAGCCAACGATAGCAACAA
AAGCAACAACACAGTGGCTTTCCCTCTTTCACTTTTTGTTTGCAAGCGCGTGCGAGCAAGACGGCACGAC
CGGCAAACGCAATTACGCTGACAAAGAGCAGACGAAGTTTTGGCCGAAAAACATCAAGGCGCCTGATACG
AATGCATTTGCAATAACAATTGCGATATTTAATATTGTTTATGAAGCTGTTTGACTTCAAAACACACAAA
AAAAAAAATAAAACAAATTATTTGAAAGAGAATTAGGAATCGGACAGCTTATCGTTACGGGCTAACAGCA
CACCGAGACGAAATAGCTTACCTGACGTCACAGCCTCTGGAAGAACTGCCGCCAAGCAGAGAGAGAGAGA
AAAAGAGGGAGAGCAGCTTAGACCGCATGTGCTTGTGTGTGAGGCGTCTCTCTCTTCGTCTCCTGTTTGC
GCAAACGCATAGACTGCACTGAGAAAATCGATTACCTATTTTTTATGAATGAATATTTGCACTATTACTA
TTCAAAACTATTAAGATAGCAATCACATTCAATAGCCAAATACTATACCACCTGAGCGATGCAACGAAAT
GATCAATTTGAGCAAAAATGCTGCATATTTAGGACGGCATCATTATAGAAATGCTTCTTGCTGTGTACTT
TTCTCTCGTCTGGCAGCTGTTTCGCCGTTATTGTTAAAACCGGCTTAAGTTAGGTGTGTTTTCTACGACT
AGTGATGCCCCTACTAGAAGATGTGTGTTGCACAAATGTCCCTGAATAACCAATTTGAAGTGCAGATAGC
AGTAAACGTAAGCTAATATGAATATTATTTAACTGTAATGTTTTAATATCGCTGGACATTACTAATAAAC
CCACTATAAACACATGTACATATGTATGTTTTGGCATACAATGAGTAGTTGGGGAAAAAATGTGTAAAAG
CACCGTGACCATCACAGCATAAAGATAACCAGCTGAAGTATCGAATATGAGTAACCCCCAAATTGAATCA
CATGCCGCAACTGATAGGACCCATGGAAGTACACTCTTCATGGCGATATACAAGACACACACAAGCACGA
ACACCCAGTTGCGGAGGAAATTCTCCGTAAATGAAAACCCAATCGGCGAACAATTCATACCCATATATGG
TAAAAGTTTTGAACGCGACTTGAGAGCGGAGAGCATTGCGGCTGATAAGGTTTTAGCGCTAAGCGGGCTT
TATAAAACGGGCTGCGGGACCAGTTTTCATATCACTACCGTTTGAGTTCTTGTGCTGTGTGGATACTCCT
CCCGACACAAAGCCGCTCCATCAGCCAGCAGTCGTCTAATCCAGAGACCCCGGATCGGGGTACCAACATG
GACGCACAAACACGACGACGTGAGCGTCGCGCTGAGAAACAAGCTCAATGGAAAGCTGCAAACGGTGGAT
CTCCTCCACATATGGCTTACCCATACGATGTTCCAGATTACGCTCCTCCAAGCTTAATTAAGATGGTGAC
TGTGCCACCAGAGCCTGTGCAGGACAAAACTGCCTTTATTTTCAACAACTTGAGCCAGCTGAACATACCG
CAGAAGTGCGATGAGATAAAGGAGATTATGACCAAGGAGTATTGGCCGTGGCTAGCGCAATATCTGGTCC
TCAAACGCGCATCAATGGAGTTCAACTTCCACACACTATATTACAACTTTTTGGATGCCCTTAAAAACGG
CGAGATCAACCGATTCGTAACCAAAGAGACCCTACGCAACATCAAGGTACTCTTGCGCTCCGATAAGGGA
GTTATTAATTTCTCCGATCGAAGTCTGTTGAAGAACCTCGGACACTGGTTGGGCATGATGACCTTAGGTC
GCAATCGCCCCATCCTGCAGTTGGATCTGGATGCTAAATCCGCTGCGGCTGAGGCTTACCACAAGGGCCA
GCAGGAACTGCTTTTTGTGGTTCCTTTCGTAGCCAAGATCCTTGAGTCATCCGCCAAGTCTCGCATCTTC
CGATCGCCCAATCCATGGACAATGGGTATCATGTACGTGCTTGCTGAGCTTCACCAGGAGCCAGACCTTA
AGCTGAACCTGAAGTTTGAAATCGAAGTACTCTGCAAAACACTTAATCTGGAGTTGGCCAAGTTGCGACA
AGTGATCTACCTGAAGGATCCCAATCGAACTCACCGGATTGAAGAGCAGATGTCGCAACCAAAACCGAAA
CAACTTGAGCCAGTGTGATCTAGAGGGCCCGCGGTTCGAAGGTAAGCCTATCCCTAACCCTCTCCTCGGT
CTCGATTCTACGCGTACCGGTCATCATCACCATCACCATTGAGTTTAAACCCGCTGATCAGCCTCGACTG
TGCCTTCTAAGGCCTGAGCTCGCTGATCAGCCTCGATCGAGGATCCAGACATGATAAGATACATTGATGA
GTTTGGACAAACCACAACTAGAATGCAGTGAAAAAAATGCTTTATTTGTGAAATTTGTGATGCTATTGCT
TTATTTGTAACCATTATAAGCTGCAATAAACAAGTTAACAACAACAATTGCATTCATTTTATGTTTCAGG
TTCAGGGGGAGGTGTGGGAGGTTTTTTAAAGCAAGTAAAACCTCTACAAATGTGGTATGGCTGATTATGA
TCAGTCGACCGATGCCCTTGAGAGCCTTCAACCCAGTCAGCTCCTTCCGGTGGGCGCGGGGCATGACTAT
CGTCGCCGCACTTATGACTGTCTTCTTTATCATGCAACTCGTAGGACAGGTGCCGGCAGCGCTCTGGGTC
ATTTTCGGCGAGGACCGCTTTCGCTGGAGCGCGACGATGATCGGCCTGTCGCTTGCGGTATTCGGAATCT
TGCACGCCCTCGCTCAAGCCTTCGTCACTGGTCCCGCCACCAAACGTTTCGGCGAGAAGCAGGCCATTAT
CGCCGGCATGGCGGCCGACGCGCTGGGCTACGTCTTGCTGGCGTTCGCGACGCGAGGCTGGATGGCCTTC
CCCATTATGATTCTTCTCGCTTCCGGCGGCATCGGGATGCCCGCGTTGCAGGCCATGCTGTCCAGGCAGG
TAGATGACGACCATCAGGGACAGCTTCAAGGATCGCTCGCGGCTCTTACCAGCCAGCAAAAGGCCAGGAA
CCGTAAAAAGGCCGCGTTGCTGGCGTTTTTCCATAGGCTCCGCCCCCCTGACGAGCATCACAAAAATCGA
CGCTCAAGTCAGAGGTGGCGAAACCCGACAGGACTATAAAGATACCAGGCGTTTCCCCCTGGAAGCTCCC
TCGTGCGCTCTCCTGTTCCGACCCTGCCGCTTACCGGATACCTGTCCGCCTTTCTCCCTTCGGGAAGCGT
GGCGCTTTCTCAATGCTCACGCTGTAGGTATCTCAGTTCGGTGTAGGTCGTTCGCTCCAAGCTGGGCTGT
GTGCACGAACCCCCCGTTCAGCCCGACCGCTGCGCCTTATCCGGTAACTATCGTCTTGAGTCCAACCCGG
TAAGACACGACTTATCGCCACTGGCAGCAGCCACTGGTAACAGGATTAGCAGAGCGAGGTATGTAGGCGG
TGCTACAGAGTTCTTGAAGTGGTGGCCTAACTACGGCTACACTAGAAGGACAGTATTTGGTATCTGCGCT
CTGCTGAAGCCAGTTACCTTCGGAAAAAGAGTTGGTAGCTCTTGATCCGGCAAACAAACCACCGCTGGTA
GCGGTGGTTTTTTTGTTTGCAAGCAGCAGATTACGCGCAGAAAAAAAGGATCTCAAGAAGATCCTTTGAT
CTTTTCTACGGGGTCTGACGCTCAGTGGAACGAAAACTCACGTTAAGGGATTTTGGTCATGAGATTATCA
AAAAGGATCTTCACCTAGATCCTTTTAAATTAAAAATGAAGTTTTAAATCAATCTAAAGTATATATGAGT
AAACTTGGTCTGACAGTTACCAATGCTTAATCAGTGAGGCACCTATCTCAGCGATCTGTCTATTTCGTTC
ATCCATAGTTGCCTGACTCCCCGTCGTGTAGATAACTACGATACGGGAGGGCTTACCATCTGGCCCCAGT
GCTGCAATGATACCGCGAGACCCACGCTCACCGGCTCCAGATTTATCAGCAATAAACCAGCCAGCCGGAA
GGGCCGAGCGCAGAAGTGGTCCTGCAACTTTATCCGCCTCCATCCAGTCTATTAATTGTTGCCGGGAAGC
TAGAGTAAGTAGTTCGCCAGTTAATAGTTTGCGCAACGTTGTTGCCATTGCTGCAGGCATCGTGGTGTCA
CGCTCGTCGTTTGGTATGGCTTCATTCAGCTCCGGTTCCCAACGATCAAGGCGAGTTACATGATCCCCCA
TGTTGTGCAAAAAAGCGGTTAGCTCCTTCGGTCCTCCGATCGTTGTCAGAAGTAAGTTGGCCGCAGTGTT
ATCACTCATGGTTATGGCAGCACTGCATAATTCTCTTACTGTCATGCCATCCGTAAGATGCTTTTCTGTG
ACTGGTGAGTACTCAACCAAGTCATTCTGAGAATAGTGTATGCGGCGACCGAGTTGCTCTTGCCCGGCGT
CAACACGGGATAATACCGCGCCACATAGCAGAACTTTAAAAGTGCTCATCATTGGAAAACGTTCTTCGGG
GCGAAAACTCTCAAGGATCTTACCGCTGTTGAGATCCAGTTCGATGTAACCCACTCGTGCACCCAACTGA
TCTTCAGCATCTTTTACTTTCACCAGCGTTTCTGGGTGAGCAAAAACAGGAAGGCAAAATGCCGCAAAAA
AGGGAATAAGGGCGACACGGAAATGTTGAATACTCATACTCTTCCTTTTTCAATATTATTGAAGCATTTA
TCAGGGTTATTGTCTCATGAGCGGATACATATTTGAATGTATTTAGAAAAATAAACAAATAGGGGTTCCG
CGCACATTTCCCCGAAAAGTGCCACCTGACGTCTAAGAAACCATTATTATCATGACATTAACCTATAAAA
ATAGGCGTATCACGAGGCCCTTTCGT
